>Addgene plasmid #202631 | pSELIS-RamR | addgene full sequence | sequence record 406411 | Addgene NGS Result
GACTTCAGGTGCTACATTTGAAGAGATAAATTGCACTGAAATCTAGAAATATTTTATCTGATTAATAAGA
TGATCTTCTTGAGATCGTTTTGGTCTGCGCGTAATCTCTTGCTCTGAAAACGAAAAAACCGCCTTGCAGG
GCGGTTTTTCGAAGGTTCTCTGAGCTACCAACTCTTTGAACCGAGGTAACTGGCTTGGAGGAGCGCAGTC
ACCAAAACTTGTCCTTTCAGTTTAGCCTTAACCGGCGCATGACTTCAAGACTAACTCCTCTAAATCAATT
ACCAGTGGCTGCTGCCAGTGGTGCTTTTGCATGTCTTTCCGGGTTGGACTCAAGACGATAGTTACCGGAT
AAGGCGCAGCGGTCGGACTGAACGGGGGGTTCGTGCATACAGTCCAGCTTGGAGCGAACTGCCTACCCGG
AACTGAGTGTTAGGCGTGGAATGAGACAAACGCGGCCATAACAGCGGAATGACACCGGTAAACCGAAAGG
CAGGAACAGGAGAGCGCACGAGGGAGCCACCAGGGGGAAACGCCTGGTATCTTTATAGTCCTGTCGGGTT
TCGCCACCACTGATTTGAGCGTCAGATTTCGTGATGCTTGTCAGGGGGGCGGAGCCTATGGAAAAACGGC
TTTGCCGCGGCCCTCTCACTTCCCTGTTAAGTATCTTCCTGGCATCTTCCAGGAAATCTCCGCCCCGTTC
GTAAGCCATTTCCGCTCGCCGCAGTCGAACGACCGAGCGTAGCGAGTCAGTGAGCGAGGAAGCGGAATAT
ATCCTGTATCACATATTCTGCTGACGCACCGGTGCAGCCTTTTTTCTCCTGCCACATGAAGCACTTCACT
GACACCCTCATCAGTGCCAACATAGTAAGCCAGTATACACTCCGCTAGCGCTGATGTCCGGCGGTGCTTT
TGCCGTTACGCACCACCCCGTCAGTAGCTGAACAGGAGGGACAGCTGATAGAAACAGAAGCCACTGGAGC
ACCTCAAAAACACCATCATACACTAAATCAGTAAGTTGGCAGCATCACCCGACGCACTTTGCGCCGAATA
AATACCTGTGACGGAAGATCACTTCGCAGAATAAATAAATCCTGGTGTCCCTGTTGATACCGGGAAGCCC
TGGGCCAACTTTTGGCGAAAATGAGACGTTGATCGGCACGTAAGAGGTTCCAACTTTCACCATAATGAAA
TAAGATCACTACCGGGCGTATTTTTTGAGTTATCGAGATTTTCAGGAGCTAAGGAAGCTAAAATGGAGAA
AAAAATCACTGGATATACCACCGTTGATATATCCCGATGGCATCGTAAAGAACATTTTGAGGCATTTCAG
TCAGTTGCTCAATGTACCTATAACCAGACCGTTCAGCTGGATATTACGGCCTTTTTAAAGACCGTAAAGA
AAAATAAGCACAAGTTTTATCCGGCCTTTATTCACATTCTTGCCCGCCTGATGAATGCTCATCCGGAGTT
CCGTATGGCAATGAAAGACGGTGAGCTGGTGATATGGGATAGTGTTCACCCTTGTTACACCGTTTTCCAT
GAGCAAACTGAAACGTTTTCATCGCTCTGGAGTGAATACCACGACGATTTCCGGCAGTTTCTACACATAT
ATTCGCAAGATGTGGCGTGTTACGGTGAAAACCTGGCCTATTTCCCTAAAGGGTTTATTGAGAATATGTT
TTTCGTCTCAGCCAATCCCTGGGTGAGTTTCACCAGTTTTGATTTAAACGTGGCCAATATGGACAACTTC
TTCGCCCCCGTTTTCACTATGGGCAAATATTATACGCAAGGCGACAAGGTGCTGATGCCGCTGGCGATTC
AGGTTCATCATGCCGTTTGTGATGGCTTCCATGTCGGCAGAATGCTTAATGAATTACAACAGTACTGCGA
TGAGTGGCAGGGCGGGGCGTAATTTTTTTAAGGCAGTTATTGGTGCCCTTAAACGCCTGGTTGCTACGCC
TGAATAAGTGATAATAAGCGGATGAATGGCAGAAATTCGAAAGCAAATTCGACCCGGTCGTCGGTTCAGG
GCAGGGTCGTTAAATAGCCGCTTATGTCTATTGCTGGTTTACCGGTTTATTGACTACCGGAAGCAGTGTG
ACCGTGTGCTTCTCAAATGCCTGAGGTTTCAGAAATAATAAAAAAGCCGGATTAATAATCTGGCTTTTTA
TATTCTCTCTTTATTAATCTTGTTCTTCAGCAACAAAATGAACGCAATTACCAGCTGGATCTCTCAAAGC
AAATTCTCTACCCCAAGGTTGTTCACCAATTTCGGTCATAGCTGGACCAGAAGCATCTCTAAAATTGGTA
GAAACAACTTCGGACCATTCGGCATATAATTCATCCAAACCTCTAACCCAAACCCAAGCCAAAGTATTAT
CTGGAACAACTTGATCTTGAACGGCGGAAATGAACAAGGTAACATCATCTCTAACAACACCAGCGAAATC
ATCTTCAACGAAATCTCTGGAGAAACCCAATCTATCAGTCCAAAATTCAACAGCACCAGCAACATCTCTA
GCGGTCAAAACTGGAACAGCAGATGTCAATTTAGACATATGTCAACCTCCTCCAATAACCGTCACTGCTG
ACGACTCTACCATTATCACTTGCAACCATTATCACCGCCAGAGGTAAAATAGTCAACACGCACGGTGTTA
GTCTTTTCGCCGGTGTATTTCTTGCAAAAAAAAACCCCGCCGAAGCGGGGTTTTTTTTTTACAGGGCTAT
AAGGTAGATCCGGGAGCTGTTGACGGCGTATCTTTGCTTTCTATAATGAGTGCTTACTCACTCATAATCA
AGTACTAGAGAAGGAGATCTAGAATGAGCACAAAAAAGAAA
[261 nt withheld, positions 2842-3102]
ATGCAGCCGTCACTTAGAAGTGAGTATGAGTACCCTGTTTTTTCTCATGTTCAGGCAGGGATGTTCTCAC
CTGAGCTTAGAACCTTTACCAAAGGTGATGCGGAGAGATGGGTAAGCACAACCAAAAAAGCCAGTGATTC
TGCATTCTGGCTTGAGGTTGAAGGTAATTCCATGACCGCACCAACAGGCTCCAAGCCAAGCTTTCCTGAC
GGAATGTTAATTCTCGTTGACCCTGAGCAGGCTGTTGAGCCAGGTGATTTCTGCATAGCCAGACTTGGGG
GTGATGAGTTTACCTTCAAGAAACTGATCAGGGATAGCGGTCAGGTGTTTTTACAACCACTAAACCCACA
GTACCCAATGATCCCATGCAATGAGAGTTGTTCCGTTGTGGGGAAAGTTATCGCTAGTCAGTGGCCTGAA
GAGACGTTTTAACGATAATGTCGGGCAATCAGGTGCGACTCGGTACCAAATTCCAGAAAAGAGGGGAGCG
GGAAACCGCTCCCCTTTTTTCGTTTTGGTCCCAATCTATCGATTGTATGGGCTGTCGACCTTTGAAAAGT
ACCTTGACGGCGTATCTTTGCTTTCTATAATGAGTGCTTACTCACTCATAGGGTTTGATTTAATAAGGAG
GTATACATATGGCATCCAAGGGCGAGGAGCTCTTTACTGGCGTAGTACCAATTCTCGTAGAGCTCGATGG
CGATGTAAATGGCCATAAGTTTTCCGTACGCGGCGAGGGCGAGGGCGATGCAACTAACGGCAAGCTCACT
CTCAAGTTTATTTGTACTACTGGCAAGCTCCCAGTACCATGGCCAACTCTCGTAACTACTCTGACCTATG
GCGTACAATGTTTTTCCCGCTATCCAGATCACATGAAGCAACATGATTTTTTTAAGTCCGCAATGCCAGA
GGGCTATGTACAAGAGCGCACTATTAGCTTTAAGGATGATGGCACCTATAAGACTCGCGCAGAGGTAAAG
TTTGAGGGCGATACTCTCGTAAATCGCATTGAGCTCAAGGGCATTGATTTTAAGGAGGATGGCAATATTC
TCGGCCATAAGCTGGAGTATAATTTCAATTCCCATAATGTATATATTACCGCAGATAAGCAAAAGAATGG
CATTAAGGCGAATTTTAAGATTCGCCATAATGTGGAGGATGGCTCCGTACAACTCGCAGATCATTATCAA
CAAAATACTCCAATTGGCGATGGCCCAGTACTCCTCCCAGATAATCATTATCTCTCCACTCAATCCGTGC
TCTCCAAAGATCCAAATGAGAAGCGCGATCACATGGTACTCCTGGAGTTTGTAACTGCAGCAGGCATTAC
TCATGGCATGGATGAGCTCTATAAGCTCGAGCACCACCACCACCACCACTAATAACCAGGCATCAAATAA
AACGAAAGGCTCAGTCGAAAGACTGGGCCTTTCGTTTTATCTGTTGTTTGTCGGTGAACGCTCTCTACTA
GAGTCACACTGGCTCACCTTCGGGTGGGCCTTTCTGCGTTTATAATTTCCTAATGCAGGAGTCGCATAAG
GGAGAGCGTCGAGATCCCGGACACCATCGAATGGCGCAAAACCTTTCGCGGTATGGCATGATAGCGCCCG
GAAGAGAGTCAATTCAGGGTGGTGAATGTGAAACCAGTAACGTTATACGATGTCGCAGAGTATGCCGGTG
TCTCTTATCAGACCGTTTCCCGCGTGGTGAACCAGGCCAGCCACGTTTCTGCGAAAACGCGGGAAAAAGC
GGAAGCGGCGATGGCGGAGCTGAATTACATTCCCAACCGCGTGGCACAACAACTGGCGGGCAAACAGTCG
TTGCTGATTGGCGTTGCCACCTCCAGTCTGGCCCTGCACGCGCCGTCGCAAATTGTCGCGGCGATTAAAT
CTCGCGCCGATCAACTGGGTGCCAGCGTGGTGGTGTCGATGGTAGAACGAAGCGGCGTCGAAGCCTGTAA
AGCGGCGGTGCACAATCTTCTCGCGCAACGCGTCAGTGGGCTGATCATTAACTATCCGCTGGATGACCAG
GATGCCATTGCTGTGGAAGCTGCCTGCACTAATGTTCCGGCGTTATTTCTTGATGTCTCTGACCAGACAC
CCATCAACAGTATTATTTTCTCCCATGAAGACGGTACGCGACTGGGCGTGGAGCATCTGGTCGCATTGGG
TCACCAGCAAATCGCGCTGTTAGCGGGCCTATTAAGTTCTGTCTCGGCGCGTCTGCGTCTGGCTGGCTGG
CATAAATATCTCACTCGCAATCAAATTCAGCCGATAGCGGAACGGGAAGGCGACTGGAGTGCCATGTCCG
GTTTTCAACAAACCATGCAAATGCTGAATGAGGGCATCGTTCCCACTGCGATGCTGGTTGCCAACGATCA
GATGGCGCTGGGCGCAATGCGCGCCATTACCGAGTCCGGGCTGCGCGTTGGTGCGGACATCTCGGTAGTG
GGATACGACGATACCGAAGACAGCTCATGTTATATCCCGCCGTTAACCACCATCAAACAGGATTTTCGCC
TGCTGGGGCAAACCAGCGTGGACCACTTGCTGCAACTCTCTCAGGGCCAGGCGGTGAAGGGCAATCAGCT
GTTGCCCGTCTCACTGGTGAAAAGAAAAACCACCCTGGCGCCCAATACGCAAACCGCCTCTCCCCGCGCG
TTGGCCGATTCATTAATGCAGCTGGCACGACAGGTTTCCCGACTGGAAAGCGGGCAGTGAGCGCAACGCA
ATTAATGTAAGTTAGCTCACTCATTAGGCACCGGGATCTCGACCGATGCCCTTGAGAGCCTTCAACCCAG
TCAGCTCCTTCCGGTGGGCGCGGGGCATGACTAACATGAGAATTACAACTTATATCGTATGGGGCT
Features (pLannotate 1.2.2; 17 found; start..end, strand, type, name):
     79..624     +  rep_origin     p15A ori: Plasmids containing the medium-copy-number p15A origin of replication can be propagated in E. coli cells that contain a second plasmid with the ColE1 origin.
    712..767     +  rep_origin     RSF ori (fragment): Plasmids containing the RSF 1030 origin of replication can be propagated in E. coli cells that contain additional plasmids with compatible origins.
    886..1029    -  mobile_element IS1 (fragment): prokaryotic transposable element IS1
   1150..1252    +  promoter       cat promoter: promoter of the E. coli cat gene encoding chloramphenicol acetyltransferase
   1253..1912    +  CDS            CmR: chloramphenicol acetyltransferase; cat; confers resistance to chloramphenicol
   2187..2558    -  CDS            ble: BLE_STRHI - Experimental evidence at protein level: Swiss-Prot protein existence level 1. Binding protein with a strong affinity to the bleomycin family of antibiotics. From Streptoalloteichus hindustanus.
   2824..3531    +  CDS            λ repressor (sequence partly withheld): phage λ repressor; cI
   3535..3561    +  CDS            KanR (fragment): aminoglycoside phosphotransferase; aph(3')-Ia; confers resistance to kanamycin
   3747..4457    +  CDS            Superfolder GFP: Superfolder GFP is a basic (constitutively fluorescent) green fluorescent protein published in 2005, derived from Aequorea victoria. It is reported to be a very rapidly-maturing weak dimer.
   4464..4481    +  CDS            9xHis (fragment): 9xHis affinity tag
   4496..4567    +  terminator     rrnB T1 terminator: transcription terminator T1 from the E. coli rrnB gene
   4583..4610    +  terminator     T7Te terminator: phage T7 early transcription terminator
   4619..4654    +  CDS            TcR (fragment): tetracycline efflux protein; tet; confers resistance to tetracycline
   4662..4739    +  promoter       lacI promoter: lacI
   4740..5822    +  CDS            lacI: lac repressor; lacI; The lac repressor binds to the lac operator to inhibit transcription in E. coli. This inhibition can be relieved by adding lactose or isopropyl-β-D-thiogalactopyranoside (IPTG).
   5835..5856    +  protein_bind   CAP binding site: CAP binding activates transcription in the presence of cAMP. E. coli catabolite activator protein
   5871..5935    +  CDS            TcR (fragment): tetracycline efflux protein; tet; confers resistance to tetracycline
