[The description below was written by a language model from this plasmid's Addgene catalogue record and pLannotate feature annotations shown in this document.]
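Description:
pSELIS-RamR is a bacterial expression and synthetic-biology plasmid of about 6 kb built on the pSELIS backbone. It is intended for dual growth-based and fluorescence-based enrichment of biosensor variants derived from the RamR transcriptional regulator. It replicates in E. coli from a p15A origin, which is compatible with ColE1-type plasmids, so a second plasmid can be maintained in the same cell. The catalogue lists it as low copy. Selection is by chloramphenicol, through a cat promoter driving the chloramphenicol acetyltransferase gene.

The catalogued insert is Sh ble, the roughly 375 bp bleomycin-family binding protein gene from Streptoalloteichus hindustanus, listed as under a lambda promoter. The annotation places it on the reverse strand. On the forward strand are the phage λ cI repressor, then superfolder GFP carrying a short His tag, followed by the rrnB T1 and T7Te terminators. A lacI gene with its own promoter and a CAP binding site are also present.

This layout suggests an inverter-type circuit: a sensor-controlled transcript would produce cI and sfGFP, and cI would repress the lambda promoter driving ble. Sensor state would then be linked both to a fluorescent readout and to survival on bleomycin-family antibiotics. However, the record does not annotate a RamR coding sequence, a RamR-responsive promoter or operator, or the lambda promoter itself, so this wiring is an inference. The role of lacI is likewise not stated. The short RSF ori, IS1, KanR and TcR fragments are probably backbone remnants or spurious annotation matches rather than functional elements.

The plasmid suits directed-evolution campaigns that screen and select repressor libraries for altered ligand responsiveness.
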