Addgene plasmid #202631: pSELIS-RamR
Purpose: Enables dual growth and fluorescence based enrichment of RamR biosensors
Depositing lab: Andrew Ellington. Depositing organization: University of Texas at Austin. Publication: Using fungible biosensors to evolve improved alkaloid biosyntheses. d'Oelsnitz S, Kim W, Burkholder NT, Javanmardi K, Thyer R, Zhang Y, Alper HS, Ellington AD. Nat Chem Biol. 2022 Jul 7. pii: 10.1038/s41589-022-01072-w. doi: 10.1038/s41589-022-01072-w. PubMed 35799063.
Backbone
  Vector backbone: pSELIS
  Total vector size (bp): 5966
  Vector type: Bacterial Expression, Synthetic Biology
Growth in bacteria
  Bacterial resistance: Chloramphenicol, 25 μg/mL
  Growth temperature: 37°C
  Growth strain: DH5alpha
  Copy number: Low Copy
Gene/Insert
  Gene/Insert name: Sh ble
  Species: Synthetic
  Insert size (bp): 375
  GenBank ID: CAA37050.1
  Promoter: Lambda promoter
  Cloning method: Gibson Cloning
  Sequencing primers: 5′ TGACGGTTATTGGAGGAGGTTgacat; 3′ ggattaataatctggctttttatattctctcttta
Terms and licenses: Academic/Nonprofit Terms; Industry Terms: Not Available to Industry
How to cite: pSELIS-RamR was a gift from Andrew Ellington (Addgene plasmid # 202631 ; http://n2t.net/addgene:202631 ; RRID:Addgene_202631)
